>Addgene plasmid #157631 | pEMF034 | addgene full sequence | sequence record 342860 | Addgene NGS Result
TACCCGCCTCATCAGAGATAATGCTTAAGAAAAAGAGGAGAAATACTAGATGCGTAAAGGCGAAGAGCTG
TTCACTGGTGTCGTCCCTATTCTGGTGGAACTGGATGGTGATGTCAACGGTCATAAGTTTTCCGTGCGTG
GCGAGGGTGAAGGTGACGCAACTAATGGTAAACTGACGCTGAAGTTCATCTGTACTACTGGTAAACTGCC
GGTACCTTGGCCGACTCTGGTAACGACGCTGACTTATGGTGTTCAGTGCTTTGCTCGTTATCCGGACCAT
ATGAAGCAGCATGACTTCTTCAAGTCCGCCATGCCGGAAGGCTATGTGCAGGAACGCACGATTTCCTTTA
AGGATGACGGCACGTACAAAACGCGTGCGGAAGTGAAATTTGAAGGCGATACCCTGGTAAACCGCATTGA
GCTGAAAGGCATTGACTTTAAAGAAGACGGCAATATCCTGGGCCATAAGCTGGAATACAATTTTAACAGC
CACAATGTTTACATCACCGCCGATAAACAAAAAAATGGCATTAAAGCGAATTTTAAAATTCGCCACAACG
TGGAGGATGGCAGCGTGCAGCTGGCTGATCACTACCAGCAAAACACTCCAATCGGTGATGGTCCTGTTCT
GCTGCCAGACAATCACTATCTGAGCACGCAAAGCGTTCTGTCTAAAGATCCGAACGAGAAACGCGATCAT
ATGGTTCTGCTGGAGTTCGTAACCGCAGCGGGCATCACGCATGGTATGGATGAACTGTACAAATGATGAC
AGCTCATTTCAGAATATTTGCCAGAACCGTTATGATGTCGGCGCAAAAAACATTATCCAGAACGGGAGTG
CGCCTTGAGCGACACGAATTATGCAGTGATTTACTATAAACGCAGAAAGGCCCACCCGAAGGTGAGCCAG
TGTGACTCTAGTAGAGAGCGTTCACCGACAAACAACAGATAAAACGAAAGGCCCAGTCTTTCGACTGAGC
CTTTCGTTTTATTTGATGCCTGGTCTAGATTATTATTTATACGCTTCGATTTCTTTGCGCAGGTTCGCGA
TTTTCTGTTTCAGCTGTTCGCGTTTCTGTTTCAGCTGTTCGATGCGGTTGCGCAGTTCCGCTTTTTTAGA
TTTCAGTTCTTCTTTTTCGTTCATGGACCCACCACCTCCAGAGCCACCGCCACCCGCGGCCGCCGGCATG
GTGCTAAAGGTTTCGCGCGCTTTTTTCAGCGCGTTTTCGCTAATATCCAGGCCCACCATAAAGCGTTCCG
GGTTCGCCATCGCCACCACATCATAGCCGCCGCCGCAGCCCGGCACCAGGCCTTTGCCGTTCGGCAGCGC
GTTGTTTTTCACCAGATGCAGCACCAGCGGGGTCGGCACGCCCAGATCCCACGGAATCACTTCTTCCACC
CAGCATTTTTCCCAGCCGCCGCTGTTCACCACTTTATACAGAAAGGTCGCGCATTCTTCCGGGGTCGGAA
TGGTTTTGCAATCGCCGGTAAACACCGGCGCAATGTTCGCCACGGTGCTCATCAAAACTTCCTTTGTATG
GGTCCTATCGGTCAGTGCGTCCTGCTGATGTGCTCAGTATCTCTATCACTGATAGGGATGTCAATCTCTA
TCACTGATAGGGACTCGAGGTGAAGACGAAAGGGCCTCGTGATACGCCTATTTTTATAGGTTAATGTCAT
GATAATAATGGTTTCTTAGACGTCGATATCTGGCGAAAATGAGACGTTGGCCGGCCCGTAAGAGGTTCCA
ACTTTCACCATAATGAAATAAGATCACTACCGGTCGTATTTTTTGAGTTATCGAGATTTTCAGGAGCTAA
GGAAGCTAAAATGGAGAAAAAAATCACTGGATATACCACCGTTGATATATCCCAATGGCATCGTAAAGAA
CATTTTGAGGCATTTCAGTCAGTTGCTCAATGTACCTATAACCAGACCGTTCAGCTGGATATTACGGCCT
TTTTAAAGACCGTAAAGAAAAATAAGCACAAGTTTTATCCGGCCTTTATTCACATTCTTGCCCGCCTGAT
GAATGCTCATCCGGAATTTCGTATGGCAATGAAAGACGGTGAGCTGGTGATATGGGATAGTGTTCACCCT
TGTTACACCGTTTTCCATGAGCAAACTGAAACGTTTTCATCGCTCTGGAGTGAATACCACGACGATTTCC
GGCAGTTTCTACACATATATTCGCAAGATGTGGCGTGTTATGGTGAAAACCTGGCCTATTTCCCTAAAGG
GTTTATTGAGAATATGTTTTTCGTCTCAGCCAATCCCTGGGTGAGTTTCACCAGTTTTGATTTAAACGTG
GCCAATATGGACAACTTCTTCGCCCCCGTTTTCACCATGGGCAAATATTATACGCAAGGCGACAAGGTGC
TGATGCCGCTGGCGATTCAGGTTCATCATGCCGTTTGTGATGGCTTCCATGTCGGCAGAATGCTTAATGA
ATTACAACAGTACTGCGATGAGTGGCAGGGCGGGGCGTAATTTGATATCGAGCTCGCTTGGACTCCTGTT
GATAGATCCAGTAATGACCTCAGAACTCCATCTGGATTTGTTCAGAACGCTCGGTTGCCGCCGGGCGTTT
TTTATTGGTGAGAATCCAAGCACTAGTCATGACCAAAATCCCTTAACGTGAGTTTTCGTTCCACTGAGCG
TCAGACCCCGTAGAAAAGATCAAAGGATCTTCTTGAGATCCTTTTTTTCTGCGCGTAATCTGCTGCTTGC
AAACAAAAAAACCACCGCTACCAGCGGTGGTTTGTTTGCCGGATCAAGAGCTACCAACTCTTTTTCCGAA
GGTAACTGGCTTCAGCAGAGCGCAGATACCAAATACTGTCCTTCTAGTGTAGCCGTAGTTAGGCCACCAC
TTCAAGAACTCTGTAGCACCGCCTACATACCTCGCTCTGCTAATCCTGTTACCAGTGGCTGCTGCCAGTG
GCGATAAGTCGTGTCTTACCGGGTTGGACTCAAGACGATAGTTACCGGATAAGGCGCAGCGGTCGGGCTG
AACGGGGGGTTCGTGCACACAGCCCAGCTTGGAGCGAACGACCTACACCGAACTGAGATACCTACAGCGT
GAGCTATGAGAAAGCGCCACGCTTCCCGAAGGGAGAAAGGCGGACAGGTATCCGGTAAGCGGCAGGGTCG
GAACAGGAGAGCGCACGAGGGAGCTTCCAGGGGGAAACGCCTGGTATCTTTATAGTCCTGTCGGGTTTCG
CCACCTCTGACTTGAGCGTCGATTTTTGTGATGCTCGTCAGGGGGGCGGAGCCTATGGAAAAACGCCAGC
AACGCGGCCTTTTTACGGTTCCTGGCCTTTTGCTGGCCTTTTGCTCACATGTTCTTGCATGCGTTATCCC
CTGATTCTGTGGATAACCGTATTACCGCCTTTGAGTGAGCTGATACCGCTCGCCGCAGCCGAACGCCCTA
GGTCTAGGGCGGCGGATTTGTCCTACTCAGGAGAGCGTTCACCGACAAACAACAGATAAAACGAAAGGCC
CAGTCTTTCGACTGAGCCTTTCGTTTTATTTGATGCCTTAAGACCCACTTTCACATTTAAGTTGTTTTTC
TAATCCGCATATGATCAATTCAAGGCCGAATAAGAAGGCTGGCTCTGCACCTTGGTGATCAAATAATTCG
ATAGCTTGTCGTAATAATGGCGGCATACTATCAGTAGTAGGTGTTTCCCTTTCTTCTTTAGCGACTTGAT
GCTCTTGATCTTCCAATACGCAACCTAAAGTAAAATGCCCCACTGCGCTGAGTGCATATAATGCATTCTC
TAGTGAAAAACCTTGTTGGCATAAAAAGGCTAATTGATTTTCGAGAGTTTCATACTGTTTTTCTGTAGGC
CGTGTACCTAAATGTACTTTTGCTCCATCGCGATGACTTAGTAAAGCACATCTAAAACTTTTAGCGTTAT
TACGTAAAAAATCTTGCCAGCTTTCCCCTTCTAAAGGGCAAAAGTGAGTATGGTGCCTATCTAACATCTC
AATGGCTAAGGCGTCGAGCAAAGCCCGCTTATTTTTTACATGCCAATACAATGTAGGCTGCTCTACACCT
AGCTTCTGGGCGAGTTTACGGGTTGTTAAACCTTCGATTCCGACCTCATTAAGCAGCTCTAATGCGCTGT
TAATCACTTTACTTTTATCTAAACGAGACATCATACTACCCCCTGTTAAAGAGTGTTTCTCTGGCTGGGC
TAGCACTATACCTAGGACTGAGCTAGCCGTAAAAAGCTTGCATGCCTGCAGGTCGACTCTAGAGGATCCA
CGGGTACCTTTTGTTATCAATAAAAAAGGCCCCCCGATTTGGGAGGCCTTTTTAGTTAGATTATTAGTTG
TTCATTTTTTTCCAGCGCGCCAGTTTTTCTTTGCCTTTGCGCGGTTCCACCGCCAGATCGCTATAATCTT
CCAGGCTCAGCTGTTTAAAGCCCAGCGGCACCAGCACTTTTTCATATTCGCTTTCGCTCACGCTAAACGG
CGGGCCGCCTTCATGGTTGGTAATCGGATACATCAGGGTAATCAGTTCGCCATCCGGTTTCAGCAGTTCA
TACATCGCTTTGCCCCACGCCGGGCGCATTTTCGGATCAATCGCGCAAAAAAACACATAATCAAAAATAA
AATCAAACGGCTGTTCCGGGCGCCAGGTAAACACATCTTCTTTCACAAAGCTAAAGCAGCTGCTGTTTGC
GGCCGCGGACCCACCACCTCCAGAGCCACCGCCACCGAAATAAGCTTCCTCACGCTCTAATTTTGCCAGG
TCACGCTCGAGATTCGCGATATCTTTCTCCAGACGAGCATTTTCATTCTCAAGGCGTGCTAAGTCGTTTT
CCAGGGTGGCCGCGATAGACATTTAATAACCTGCTCCGTGTGACGTTTTCGTTAGTTGGTCAGTGCGTCC
TGCTGATGTGCTCAGTATCTCTATCACTGATAGGGATGTCAATCTCTATCACTGATAGGGAACCGGTAGA
GTCTCTTCCCCTATATAGCCAATCATTCTTACTCCCTTTGAAT
Features (pLannotate 1.2.2; 15 found; start..end, strand, type, name):
     50..763     +  CDS            superfolder GFP: GFP variant that folds robustly even when fused to poorly folded proteins (Pédelacq et al., 2006)
    881..908     -  terminator     T7Te terminator: phage T7 early transcription terminator
    924..995     -  terminator     rrnB T1 terminator: transcription terminator T1 from the E. coli rrnB gene
   1178..1471    -  CDS            HOL1 (fragment): HOL1_ARATH - Experimental evidence at protein level: Swiss-Prot protein existence level 1. S-adenosyl-L-methionine-dependent methyltransferase. Involved in glucosinolate metabolism and defense against phytopathogens. Highly reactive to thiocyanate (NCS(-)) derived from myrosinase-mediated hydrolysis of glucosinolates upon tissue damage. From Arabidopsis thaliana (Mouse-ear cress).
   1550..1623    -  promoter       PLtetO-1 promoter: modified phage lambda PL promoter with tet operator sites (Lutz and Bujard, 1997)
   1732..1830    +  promoter       cat promoter: promoter of the E. coli cat gene encoding chloramphenicol acetyltransferase
   1831..2487    +  CDS            cat: CAT_ECOLX - Experimental evidence at protein level: Swiss-Prot protein existence level 1. This enzyme is an effector of chloramphenicol resistance in bacteria. From Escherichia coli. This protein is used as a marker in many commonly used cloning vectors, such as pACYC184.
   2511..2605    +  terminator     lambda t0 terminator: transcription terminator from phage lambda
   2693..3281    +  rep_origin     ori: high-copy-number ColE1/pMB1/pBR322/pUC origin of replication
   3446..3532    -  terminator     rrnB T1 terminator: Escherichia coli rrnB; transcription terminator T1 from the E. coli rrnB gene
   3538..4164    -  CDS            TetR: tetracycline repressor TetR; tetR; TetR binds to the tetracycline operator tetO to inhibit transcription. This inhibition can be relieved by adding tetracycline or doxycycline.
   4199..4227    -  promoter       J23119 promoter (fragment): bacterial promoter (Registry of Standard Biological Parts BBa J23119)
   4234..4278    -  misc_feature   MCS (fragment): pUC18/19 multiple cloning site
   4340..4675    -  CDS            HOL2 (fragment): HOL2_ARATH - Experimental evidence at protein level: Swiss-Prot protein existence level 1. S-adenosyl-L-methionine-dependent methyltransferase. Involved in glucosinolate metabolism and defense against phytopathogens (By similarity). From Arabidopsis thaliana (Mouse-ear cress).
   4888..4961    -  promoter       PLtetO-1 promoter: modified phage lambda PL promoter with tet operator sites (Lutz and Bujard, 1997)
