[The description below was written by a language model from this plasmid's Addgene catalogue record and pLannotate feature annotations shown in this document.]
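Description:
pEMF034 is a bacterial expression plasmid of about 5 kb built on a ColE1-type origin and selected with chloramphenicol through a cat gene driven by its own promoter and followed by the lambda t0 terminator. The catalogue lists it as low copy, whereas the automated annotation labels the origin as a high-copy ColE1/pMB1-family element; the record does not resolve this difference.

The payload is a split methyl halide transferase (MHT) designated sMHT-113, in which the enzyme is divided after residue 113. One fragment, sMHT(1-113), is fused to SYNZIP17, and the other, sMHT(114-230), carries SYNZIP18 at its N-terminus. SYNZIPs are synthetic coiled-coil peptides, and this pairing is presumably meant to bring the two halves together and restore activity. The feature table shows two reverse-strand coding regions with partial homology to the Arabidopsis HOL1 and HOL2 S-adenosylmethionine-dependent methyltransferases, which correspond to the MHT fragments; the source organism of the MHT is not stated. Each lies downstream of its own PLtetO-1 promoter. A TetR repressor gene, expressed from a J23119-derived constitutive promoter and ended by an rrnB T1 terminator, is also on the plasmid, so both fragments should be repressed until a tetracycline-class inducer is added. T7Te and rrnB T1 terminators follow one of the fragment cassettes.

A superfolder GFP coding sequence is also annotated, but no promoter is identified for it and its role is not described. According to the associated publication title, the split enzyme serves as a protein-fragment AND gate that reports by synthesizing an indicator gas.
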