Addgene plasmid #157631: pEMF034
Purpose: sMHT-113
Depositing lab: Jonathan Silberg. Depositing organization: Rice University. Publication: A Split Methyl Halide Transferase AND Gate That Reports by Synthesizing an Indicator Gas. Fulk EM, Huh D, Atkinson JT, Lie M, Masiello CA, Silberg JJ. ACS Synth Biol. 2020 Nov 20;9(11):3104-3113. doi: 10.1021/acssynbio.0c00355. Epub 2020 Oct 26. PubMed 33104325.
Backbone
  Vector backbone: ColE1
  Total vector size (bp): 5012
  Vector type: Bacterial Expression
Growth in bacteria
  Bacterial resistance: Chloramphenicol, 25 μg/mL
  Growth temperature: 37°C
  Growth strain: DH5alpha
  Copy number: Low Copy
Gene/Insert 1
  Gene/Insert name: sMHT(1-113)-SYNZIP17
Gene/Insert 2
  Gene/Insert name: SYNZIP18-sMHT(114-230)
Terms and licenses: Academic/Nonprofit Terms; Industry Terms: Not Available to Industry
How to cite: pEMF034 was a gift from Jonathan Silberg (Addgene plasmid # 157631 ; http://n2t.net/addgene:157631 ; RRID:Addgene_157631)
